Addgene plasmid #58422: Flag_HsIRE1a_deltaP29_D408_pBabePuro
Purpose: retroviral pBabe puro vector encoding N-terminally FLAG tagged mutant human IRE1a deleted from amino acids P28 to D408
Depositing lab: David Ron. Depositing organization: University of Cambridge. Publication: Membrane lipid saturation activates endoplasmic reticulum unfolded protein response transducers through their transmembrane domains. Volmer R, van der Ploeg K, Ron D. Proc Natl Acad Sci U S A. 2013 Mar 19;110(12):4628-33. doi: 10.1073/pnas.1217611110. Epub 2013 Mar 4. PubMed 23487760.
Backbone
  Vector backbone: pBabe puro
  Backbone manufacturer: Addgene plasmid # 1764
  Vector type: Mammalian Expression, Retroviral
  Selectable markers: Puromycin
Growth in bacteria
  Bacterial resistance: Ampicillin, 100 μg/mL
  Growth temperature: 37°C
  Growth strain: Stbl2
  Copy number: Unknown
Gene/Insert
  Gene/Insert name: IRE1a (alt names: IRE1; IRE1 alpha)
  Species: H. sapiens (human)
  Insert size (bp): 2949
  Mutation: Deleted amino acids P29 to D408
  Entrez Gene: ERN1 (a.k.a. IRE1, IRE1P, IRE1a, hIRE1p)
  Tag / fusion protein: FLAG (N terminal on insert); preprotrypsin signal sequence (N terminal on insert)
  Cloning method: Unknown
  Sequencing primers: 5′ pLXSN 5; 3′ pBABE-3
Terms and licenses: Academic/Nonprofit Terms; Industry Terms: Not Available to Industry
How to cite: Flag_HsIRE1a_deltaP29_D408_pBabePuro was a gift from David Ron (Addgene plasmid # 58422 ; http://n2t.net/addgene:58422 ; RRID:Addgene_58422)
