[The description below was written by a language model from this plasmid's Addgene catalogue record and pLannotate feature annotations shown in this document.]
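Description:
Flag_HsIRE1a_deltaP29_D408_pBabePuro is a Moloney murine leukemia virus-based retroviral expression plasmid built on the pBabe puro backbone, designed to deliver a mutant form of human IRE1α (ERN1) into mammalian cells. In bacteria it is maintained through a high-copy ColE1/pUC-type origin and selected with ampicillin via the β-lactamase gene and its own promoter. The retroviral cassette is flanked by MMLV long terminal repeats, with a packaging signal and a truncated, start-codon-less gag segment downstream of the 5′ LTR. These elements allow the transcript to be encapsidated when the plasmid is introduced into a packaging cell line. No separate internal promoter is annotated upstream of the insert, which is consistent with the 5′ LTR driving it, as is usual for pBabe vectors.

The open reading frame begins with a mouse preprotrypsin leader, which stands in for the native signal sequence and directs the protein into the endoplasmic reticulum. According to the catalogue, a FLAG epitope follows at the N terminus, although it is not separately annotated in the feature table. The IRE1α coding sequence lacks residues P29 to D408; the purpose field gives the deletion start as P28, a minor inconsistency in the record. The catalogue lists an insert size of 2949 bp, whereas the annotated ERN1 fragment spans only about 1.7 kb, in keeping with a large deletion. Downstream, an SV40 enhancer/early promoter drives puromycin N-acetyltransferase, so stably transduced cells can be selected with puromycin. The associated publication concerns activation of unfolded protein response transducers by membrane lipid saturation through their transmembrane domains. This suggests the construct is used to study IRE1α signalling when most of its N-terminal region is absent.
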