Features (pLannotate 1.2.2; 13 found; start..end, strand, type, name):
    582..856     +  misc_feature   MESV Ψ (fragment): packaging signal of murine embryonic stem cell virus
    923..1339    +  CDS            gag (truncated): truncated Moloney murine leukemia virus (MMLV) gag gene lacking the start codon
   1343..1387    +  CDS            preprotrypsin leader: leader sequence from mouse preprotrypsin
   1445..3151    +  CDS            ERN1 (fragment): ERN1_HUMAN - Also known as IRE1 From Homo sapiens (Human).
   3296..3625    +  promoter       SV40 promoter: SV40 enhancer and early promoter
   3635..4234    +  CDS            PuroR: puromycin N-acetyltransferase; pac from Streptomyces alboniger; confers resistance to puromycin
   4333..4454    +  LTR            3' LTR (ΔU3) (fragment): self-inactivating 3' long terminal repeat (LTR) from Moloney murine leukemia virus
   4455..4924    +  LTR            LTR: long terminal repeat from Moloney murine leukemia virus
   4990..5042    -  CDS            lacI (fragment): lac repressor; lacI; The lac repressor binds to the lac operator to inhibit transcription in E. coli. This inhibition can be relieved by adding lactose or isopropyl-β-D-thiogalactopyranoside (IPTG).
   5225..5813    -  rep_origin     ori: high-copy-number ColE1/pMB1/pBR322/pUC origin of replication
   5973..6833    -  CDS            AmpR: β-lactamase; bla; confers resistance to ampicillin, carbenicillin, and related antibiotics
   6834..6938    -  promoter       AmpR promoter: bla
   6969..458     +  LTR            LTR (across the origin): long terminal repeat from Moloney murine leukemia virus
>Addgene plasmid #58422 | Flag_HsIRE1a_deltaP29_D408_pBabePuro | depositor full sequence | sequence record 90253 | Flag_HsIRE1a_deltaP29_D408_pBabePuro sequence 6980 bps
CAAACAGGATATCTGTGGTAAGCAGTTCCTGCCCCGGCTCAGGGCCAAGAACAGATGGAACAGCTGAATA
TGGGCCAAACAGGATATCTGTGGTAAGCAGTTCCTGCCCCGGCTCAGGGCCAAGAACAGATGGTCCCCAG
ATGCGGTCCAGCCCTCAGCAGTTTCTAGAGAACCATCAGATGTTTCCAGGGTGCCCCAAGGACCTGAAAT
GACCCTGTGCCTTATTTGAACTAACCAATCAGTTCGCTTCTCGCTTCTGTTCGCGCGCTTCTGCTCCCCG
AGCTCAATAAAAGAGCCCACAACCCCTCACTCGGGGCGCCAGTCCTCCGATTGACTGAGTCGCCCGGGTA
CCCGTGTATCCAATAAACCCTCTTGCAGTTGCATCCGACTTGTGGTCTCGCTGTTCCTTGGGAGGGTCTC
CTCTGAGTGATTGACTACCCGTCAGCGGGGGTCTTTCATTTGGGGGCTCGTCCGGGATCGGGAGACCCCT
GCCCAGGGACCACCGACCCACCACCGGGAGGCAAGCTGGCCAGCAACTTATCTGTGTCTGTCCGATTGTC
TAGTGTCTATGACTGATTTTATGCGCCTGCGTCGGTACTAGTTAGCTAACTAGCTCTGTATCTGGCGGAC
CCGTGGTGGAACTGACGAGTTCTGAACACCCGGCCGCAACCCTGGGAGACGTCCCAGGGACTTTGGGGGC
CGTTTTTGTGGCCCGACCTGAGGAAGGGAGTCGATGTGGAATCCGACCCCGTCAGGATATGTGGTTCTGG
TAGGAGACGAGAACCTAAAACAGTTCCCGCCTCCGTCTGAATTTTTGCTTTCGGTTTGGAACCGAAGCCG
CGCGTCTTGTCTGCTGCAGCGCTGCAGCATCGTTCTGTGTTGTCTCTGTCTGACTGTGTTTCTGTATTTG
TCTGAAAATTAGGGCCAGACTGTTACCACTCCCTTAAGTTTGACCTTAGGTCACTGGAAAGATGTCGAGC
GGATCGCTCACAACCAGTCGGTAGATGTCAAGAAGAGACGTTGGGTTACCTTCTGCTCTGCAGAATGGCC
AACCTTTAACGTCGGATGGCCGCGAGACGGCACCTTTAACCGAGACCTCATCACCCAGGTTAAGATCAAG
GTCTTTTCACCTGGCCCGCATGGACACCCAGACCAGGTCCCCTACATCGTGACCTGGGAAGCCTTGGCTT
TTGACCCCCCTCCCTGGGTCAAGCCCTTTGTACACCCTAAGCCTCCGCCTCCTCTTCCTCCATCCGCCCC
GTCTCTCCCCCTTGAACCTCCTCGTTCGACCCCGCCTCGATCCTCCCTTTATCCAGCCCTCACTCCTTCT
CTAGGCGCCGGCATGTCTGCACTTCTGATCCTAGCTCTTGTTGGAGCTGCAGTTGCTGACTACAAAGACG
ATGACGACAAGCTGATTTTTGGAAGTACCAGCACAGTGACGCTTCAGACTTCAGAAAACGCACCTACCAC
CGTGTCTCGGGATGTGGAGGAGAAGCCCGCCCATGCCCCTGCCCGGCCCGAGGCCCCCGTGGACTCCATG
CTTAAGGACATGGCTACCATCATCCTGAGCACCTTCCTGCTGATTGGCTGGGTGGCCTTCATCATCACCT
ATCCCCTGAGCATGCATCAGCAGCAGCAGCTCCAGCACCAGCAGTTCCAGAAGGAACTGGAGAAGATCCA
GCTCCTGCAGCAGCAGCAGCAGCAGCTGCCCTTCCACCCACCTGGAGACACGGCTCAGGACGGCGAGCTC
CTGGACACGTCTGGCCCGTACTCAGAGAGCTCGGGCACCAGCAGCCCCAGCACGTCCCCCAGGGCCTCCA
ACCACTCGCTCTGCTCCGGCAGCTCTGCCTCCAAGGCTGGCAGCAGCCCCTCCCTGGAACAAGACGATGG
AGATGAGGAAACCAGCGTGGTGATAGTTGGGAAAATTTCCTTCTGTCCCAAGGATGTCCTGGGCCATGGA
GCTGAGGGCACAATTGTGTACCGGGGCATGTTTGACAACCGCGACGTGGCCGTGAAGAGGATCCTCCCCG
AGTGTTTTAGCTTCGCAGACCGTGAGGTCCAGCTGTTGCGAGAATCGGATGAGCACCCGAACGTGATCCG
CTACTTCTGCACGGAGAAGGACCGGCAATTCCAGTACATTGCCATCGAGCTGTGTGCAGCCACCCTGCAA
GAGTATGTGGAGCAGAAGGACTTTGCGCATCTCGGCCTGGAGCCCATCACCTTGCTGCAGCAGACCACCT
CGGGCCTGGCCCACCTCCACTCCCTCAACATCGTTCACAGAGACCTAAAGCCACACAACATCCTCATATC
CATGCCCAATGCACACGGCAAGATCAAGGCCATGATCTCCGACTTTGGCCTCTGCAAGAAGCTGGCAGTG
GGCAGACACAGTTTCAGCCGCCGATCTGGGGTGCCTGGCACAGAAGGCTGGATCGCTCCAGAGATGCTGA
GCGAAGACTGTAAGGAGAACCCTACCTACACGGTGGACATCTTTTCTGCAGGCTGCGTCTTTTACTACGT
AATCTCTGAGGGCAGCCACCCTTTTGGCAAGTCCCTGCAGCGGCAGGCCAACATCCTCCTGGGTGCCTGC
AGCCTTGACTGCTTGCACCCAGAGAAGCACGAAGACGTCATTGCACGTGAATTGATAGAGAAGATGATTG
CGATGGATCCTCAGAAACGCCCCTCAGCGAAGCACGTGCTCAAACACCCGTTCTTCTGGAGCCTAGAGAA
GCAGCTCCAGTTCTTCCAGGACGTGAGCGACAGAATAGAAAAGGAATCCCTGGATGGCCCGATCGTGAAG
CAGTTAGAGAGAGGCGGGAGAGCCGTGGTGAAGATGGACTGGCGGGAGAACATCACTGTCCCCCTCCAGA
CAGACCTGCGTAAATTCAGGACCTATAAAGGTGGTTCTGTCAGAGATCTCCTCCGAGCCATGAGAAATAA
GAAGCACCACTACCGGGAGCTGCCTGCAGAGGTGCGGGAGACGCTGGGGTCCCTCCCCGACGACTTCGTG
TGCTACTTCACGTCTCGCTTCCCCCACCTCCTCGCACACACCTACCGGGCCATGGAGCTGTGCAGCCACG
AGAGACTCTTCCAGCCCTACTACTTCCACGAGCCCCCAGAGCCCCAGCCCCCAGTGACTCCAGACGCCCT
CTGAGCGAGGGCGGCCCCTCTGTTCTGGTGGCCCCAGCTGTGACTGAGGGCCTGGTCACAACTAGTGTTT
CTGCAGAGGCAGCAGGAGCCAGCCCGGAATTCTGCAGATATCCATCACACTGGCGGCCGCTCGACCCTGT
GGAATGTGTGTCAGTTAGGGTGTGGAAAGTCCCCAGGCTCCCCAGCAGGCAGAAGTATGCAAAGCATGCA
TCTCAATTAGTCAGCAACCAGGTGTGGAAAGTCCCCAGGCTCCCCAGCAGGCAGAAGTATGCAAAGCATG
CATCTCAATTAGTCAGCAACCATAGTCCCGCCCCTAACTCCGCCCATCCCGCCCCTAACTCCGCCCAGTT
CCGCCCATTCTCCGCCCCATGGCTGACTAATTTTTTTTATTTATGCAGAGGCCGAGGCCGCCTCGGCCTC
TGAGCTATTCCAGAAGTAGTGAGGAGGCTTTTTTGGAGGCCTAGGCTTTTGCAAAAAGCTTACCATGACC
GAGTACAAGCCCACGGTGCGCCTCGCCACCCGCGACGACGTCCCCAGGGCCGTACGCACCCTCGCCGCCG
CGTTCGCCGACTACCCCGCCACGCGCCACACCGTCGATCCGGACCGCCACATCGAGCGGGTCACCGAGCT
GCAAGAACTCTTCCTCACGCGCGTCGGGCTCGACATCGGCAAGGTGTGGGTCGCGGACGACGGCGCCGCG
GTGGCGGTCTGGACCACGCCGGAGAGCGTCGAAGCGGGGGCGGTGTTCGCCGAGATCGGCCCGCGCATGG
CCGAGTTGAGCGGTTCCCGGCTGGCCGCGCAGCAACAGATGGAAGGCCTCCTGGCGCCGCACCGGCCCAA
GGAGCCCGCGTGGTTCCTGGCCACCGTCGGCGTCTCGCCCGACCACCAGGGCAAGGGTCTGGGCAGCGCC
GTCGTGCTCCCCGGAGTGGAGGCGGCCGAGCGCGCCGGGGTGCCCGCCTTCCTGGAGACCTCCGCGCCCC
GCAACCTCCCCTTCTACGAGCGGCTCGGCTTCACCGTCACCGCCGACGTCGAGGTGCCCGAAGGACCGCG
CACCTGGTGCATGACCCGCAAGCCCGGTGCCTGACGCCCGCCCCACGACCCGCAGCGCCCGACCGAAAGG
AGCGCACGACCCCATGCATCGATAAAATAAAAGATTTTATTTAGTCTCCAGAAAAAGGGGGGAATGAAAG
ACCCCACCTGTAGGTTTGGCAAGCTAGCTTAAGTAACGCCATTTTGCAAGGCATGGAAAAATACATAACT
GAGAATAGAGAAGTTCAGATCAAGGTCAGGAACAGATGGAACAGCTGAATATGGGCCAAACAGGATATCT
GTGGTAAGCAGTTCCTGCCCCGGCTCAGGGCCAAGAACAGATGGAACAGCTGAATATGGGCCAAACAGGA
TATCTGTGGTAAGCAGTTCCTGCCCCGGCTCAGGGCCAAGAACAGATGGTCCCCAGATGCGGTCCAGCCC
TCAGCAGTTTCTAGAGAACCATCAGATGTTTCCAGGGTGCCCCAAGGACCTGAAATGACCCTGTGCCTTA
TTTGAACTAACCAATCAGTTCGCTTCTCGCTTCTGTTCGCGCGCTTCTGCTCCCCGAGCTCAATAAAAGA
GCCCACAACCCCTCACTCGGGGCGCCAGTCCTCCGATTGACTGAGTCGCCCGGGTACCCGTGTATCCAAT
AAACCCTCTTGCAGTTGCATCCGACTTGTGGTCTCGCTGTTCCTTGGGAGGGTCTCCTCTGAGTGATTGA
CTACCCGTCAGCGGGGGTCTTTCACATGCAGCATGTATCAAAATTAATTTGGTTTTTTTTCTTAAGTATT
TACATTAAATGGCCATAGTTGCATTAATGAATCGGCCAACGCGCGGGGAGAGGCGGTTTGCGTATTGGGC
GCTCTTCCGCTTCCTCGCTCACTGACTCGCTGCGCTCGGTCGTTCGGCTGCGGCGAGCGGTATCAGCTCA
CTCAAAGGCGGTAATACGGTTATCCACAGAATCAGGGGATAACGCAGGAAAGAACATGTGAGCAAAAGGC
CAGCAAAAGGCCAGGAACCGTAAAAAGGCCGCGTTGCTGGCGTTTTTCCATAGGCTCCGCCCCCCTGACG
AGCATCACAAAAATCGACGCTCAAGTCAGAGGTGGCGAAACCCGACAGGACTATAAAGATACCAGGCGTT
TCCCCCTGGAAGCTCCCTCGTGCGCTCTCCTGTTCCGACCCTGCCGCTTACCGGATACCTGTCCGCCTTT
CTCCCTTCGGGAAGCGTGGCGCTTTCTCATAGCTCACGCTGTAGGTATCTCAGTTCGGTGTAGGTCGTTC
GCTCCAAGCTGGGCTGTGTGCACGAACCCCCCGTTCAGCCCGACCGCTGCGCCTTATCCGGTAACTATCG
TCTTGAGTCCAACCCGGTAAGACACGACTTATCGCCACTGGCAGCAGCCACTGGTAACAGGATTAGCAGA
GCGAGGTATGTAGGCGGTGCTACAGAGTTCTTGAAGTGGTGGCCTAACTACGGCTACACTAGAAGAACAG
TATTTGGTATCTGCGCTCTGCTGAAGCCAGTTACCTTCGGAAAAAGAGTTGGTAGCTCTTGATCCGGCAA
ACAAACCACCGCTGGTAGCGGTGGTTTTTTTGTTTGCAAGCAGCAGATTACGCGCAGAAAAAAAGGATCT
CAAGAAGATCCTTTGATCTTTTCTACGGGGTCTGACGCTCAGTGGAACGAAAACTCACGTTAAGGGATTT
TGGTCATGAGATTATCAAAAAGGATCTTCACCTAGATCCTTTTGCGGCCGCAAATCAATCTAAAGTATAT
ATGAGTAAACTTGGTCTGACAGTTACCAATGCTTAATCAGTGAGGCACCTATCTCAGCGATCTGTCTATT
TCGTTCATCCATAGTTGCCTGACTCCCCGTCGTGTAGATAACTACGATACGGGAGGGCTTACCATCTGGC
CCCAGTGCTGCAATGATACCGCGAGACCCACGCTCACCGGCTCCAGATTTATCAGCAATAAACCAGCCAG
CCGGAAGGGCCGAGCGCAGAAGTGGTCCTGCAACTTTATCCGCCTCCATCCAGTCTATTAATTGTTGCCG
GGAAGCTAGAGTAAGTAGTTCGCCAGTTAATAGTTTGCGCAACGTTGTTGCCATTGCTACAGGCATCGTG
GTGTCACGCTCGTCGTTTGGTATGGCTTCATTCAGCTCCGGTTCCCAACGATCAAGGCGAGTTACATGAT
CCCCCATGTTGTGCAAAAAAGCGGTTAGCTCCTTCGGTCCTCCGATCGTTGTCAGAAGTAAGTTGGCCGC
AGTGTTATCACTCATGGTTATGGCAGCACTGCATAATTCTCTTACTGTCATGCCATCCGTAAGATGCTTT
TCTGTGACTGGTGAGTACTCAACCAAGTCATTCTGAGAATAGTGTATGCGGCGACCGAGTTGCTCTTGCC
CGGCGTCAATACGGGATAATACCGCGCCACATAGCAGAACTTTAAAAGTGCTCATCATTGGAAAACGTTC
TTCGGGGCGAAAACTCTCAAGGATCTTACCGCTGTTGAGATCCAGTTCGATGTAACCCACTCGTGCACCC
AACTGATCTTCAGCATCTTTTACTTTCACCAGCGTTTCTGGGTGAGCAAAAACAGGAAGGCAAAATGCCG
CAAAAAAGGGAATAAGGGCGACACGGAAATGTTGAATACTCATACTCTTCCTTTTTCAATATTATTGAAG
CATTTATCAGGGTTATTGTCTCATGAGCGGATACATATTTGAATGTATTTAGAAAAATAAACAAATAGGG
GTTCCGCGCACATTTCCCCGAAAAGTGCCACCTGCAGCCTGAATATGGGC
