>Addgene plasmid #58422 | Flag_HsIRE1a_deltaP29_D408_pBabePuro | addgene partial sequence | sequence record 95643 | pLXSN5 5'-CCCTTGAACCTCCTCGTTCGACC-3'
TCCTCCCTTTATCCAGCCCTCACTCCTTCTCTAGGCGCCGGCATGTCTGCACTTCTGATCCTAGCTCTTG
TTGGAGCTGCAGTTGCTGACTACAAAGACGATGACGACAAGCTGATTTTTGGAAGTACCAGCACAGTGAC
GCTTCAGACTTCAGAAAACGCACCTACCACCGTGTCTCGGGATGTGGAGGAGAAGCCCGCCCATGCCCCT
GCCCGGCCCGAGGCCCCCGTGGACTCCATGCTTAAGGACATGGCTACCATCATCCTGAGCACCTTCCTGC
TGATTGGCTGGGTGGCCTTCATCATCACCTATCCCCTGAGCATGCATCAGCAGCAGCAGCTCCAGCACCA
GCAGTTCCAGAAGGAACTGGAGAAGATCCAGCTCCTGCAGCAGCAGCAGCAGCAGCTGCCCTTCCACCCA
CCTGGAGACACGGCTCAGGACGGCGAGCTCCTGGACACGTCTGGCCCGTACTCAGAGAGCTCGGGCACCA
GCAGCCCCAGCACGTCCCCCAGGGCCTCCAACCACTCGCTCTGCTCCGGCAGCTCTGCCTCCAAGGCTGG
CAGCAGCCCCTCCCTGGAACAAGACGATGGAGATGAGGAAACCAGCGTGGTGATAGTTGGGAAAATTTCC
TTCTGTCCCAAGGATGTCCTGGGCCATGGAGCTGAGGGCACAATTGTGTACCGGGGCATGTTTGACAACC
GCGACGTGGCCGTGAAGAGGATCCTCCCCGAGTGTTTTAGCTTCGCAGACCGTGAGGTCCAGCTGTTGCG
AGAATCGGATGAGCACCCGAACGTGATCCGCTACTTCTGCACGGAGAAGGACCGGCAATTCCAGTACATT
GCCATCGAGCTGTGTGCAGCCACCCTGCAAGAGTATGTGGAGCAGAAGGACTTTGCGCATCTCGGCCTGG
AGCCCATCACCTTGCTGCAGCAGACCACCTCGGGCCTGGCCCACCTCCACTCCCTCAACATCGTTCACAG
AGACCTAAAGCCACACAACATCCTCATATCCATGCCCAATGCACACGGCAAGATCAAGGCCATGATCTCC
GACTTTGGCCTCTGCAAGA
