>Addgene plasmid #58422 | Flag_HsIRE1a_deltaP29_D408_pBabePuro | addgene partial sequence | sequence record 95644 | pBABE3 5'-ACCCTAACTGACACACATTCC-3'
GGCCGCCAGTGTGATGGATATCTGCAGAATTCCGGGCTGGCTCCTGCTGCCTCTGCAGAAACACTAGTTG
TGACCAGGCCCTCAGTCACAGCTGGGGCCACCAGAACAGAGGGGCCGCCCTCGCTCAGAGGGCGTCTGGA
GTCACTGGGGGCTGGGGCTCTGGGGGCTCGTGGAAGTAGTAGGGCTGGAAGAGTCTCTCGTGGCTGCACA
GCTCCATGGCCCGGTAGGTGTGTGCGAGGAGGTGGGGGAAGCGAGACGTGAAGTAGCACACGAAGTCGTC
GGGGAGGGACCCCAGCGTCTCCCGCACCTCTGCAGGCAGCTCCCGGTAGTGGTGCTTCTTATTTCTCATG
GCTCGGAGGAGATCTCTGACAGAACCACCTTTATAGGTCCTGAATTTACGCAGGTCTGTCTGGAGGGGGA
CAGTGATGTTCTCCCGCCAGTCCATCTTCACCACGGCTCTCCCGCCTCTCTCTAACTGCTTCACGATCGG
GCCATCCAGGGATTCCTTTTCTATTCTGTCGCTCACGTCCTGGAAGAACTGGAGCTGCTTCTCTAGGCTC
CAGAAGAACGGGTGTTTGAGCACGTGCTTCGCTGAGGGGCGTTTCTGAGGATCCATCGCAATCATCTTCT
CTATCAATTCACGTGCAATGACGTCTTCGTGCTTCTCTGGGTGCAAGCAGTCAAGGCTGCAGGCACCCAG
GAGGATGTTGGCCTGCCGCTGCAGGGACTTGCCAAAAGGGTGGCTGCCCTCAGAGATTACGTAGTAAAAG
ACGCAGCCTGCAGAAAAGATGTCCACCGTGTAGGTAGGGTTCTCCTTACAGTCTTCGCTCAGCATCTCTG
GAGCGATCCAGCCTTCTGTGCCAGGCACCCCAGATCGGCGGCTGAAACTGTGTCTGCCCACTGCCAGCTT
CTTGCAGAGGCCAAAGTCGGAGATCATGGCCTTGATCTTGCCGTGTGCATTGGGCATGGATATGAGGATG
TTGTGTGGCTTTAGGTCTCTGTGAAC
